Addgene plasmid #198430: pPRC6-ProC
Purpose: mkate2 fluorescent reporter gene under control of promoter ProC. Used as a control plasmid in reporter gene assays.
Depositing lab: Eveline Peeters. Depositing organization: Vrije Universiteit Brussel. Publication: Molecular mechanisms of regulation by a beta-alanine-responsive Lrp-type transcription factor from Acidianus hospitalis. Bernauw AJ, Crabbe V, Ryssegem F, Willaert R, Bervoets I, Peeters E. Microbiologyopen. 2023 Jun;12(3):e1356. doi: 10.1002/mbo3.1356. PubMed 37379425.
Backbone
  Vector backbone: pPRC6
  Backbone manufacturer: Amber Bernauw
  Backbone size w/o insert (bp): 3186
  Vector type: Bacterial Expression, Synthetic Biology
Growth in bacteria
  Bacterial resistance: Kanamycin, 50 μg/mL
  Growth temperature: 37°C
  Growth strain: DH5alpha
  Copy number: Low Copy
Gene/Insert
  Gene/Insert name: mKate2
  Species: Synthetic
  Insert size (bp): 699
  Promoter: ProC
  Cloning method: Gibson Cloning
  Sequencing primers: 5′ gtccagatagcccagtagctgacattc; 3′ GTGAAACTGACCGACCAATACC
Terms and licenses: Academic/Nonprofit Terms; Industry Terms: Not Available to Industry
How to cite: pPRC6-ProC was a gift from Eveline Peeters (Addgene plasmid # 198430 ; http://n2t.net/addgene:198430 ; RRID:Addgene_198430)
