[The description below was written by a language model from this plasmid's Addgene catalogue record and pLannotate feature annotations shown in this document.]
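Description:
pPRC6-ProC is a small bacterial reporter plasmid (about 3.4 kb in the sequenced record) built on the pPRC6 backbone and classified for bacterial expression and synthetic biology work in Escherichia coli. It is selected with kanamycin: the feature table shows a complete neo (nptII) aminoglycoside phosphotransferase gene spanning the numbering origin. This gene is flanked by short fragments of the Tn5 transposase and the bleomycin-binding protein gene. These are most likely non-functional remnants carried along with the Tn5-derived resistance cassette rather than intended parts. Replication relies on an origin annotated as the ColE1/pMB1/pBR322/pUC family. The annotation tool labels this generically as high copy, whereas the catalogue entry lists the plasmid as low copy; the record does not resolve this difference.

The payload is a synthetic coding sequence for mKate2, a monomeric, rapidly maturing far-red fluorescent protein derived from Entacmaea quadricolor, placed under the ProC promoter and assembled by Gibson cloning. The promoter itself was not picked up in the automated annotation, so its position is not shown, but it would lie upstream of the full-length mKate2 open reading frame. A short additional mKate2-matching fragment sits just ahead of the main reading frame; its role is not explained in the record.

According to the depositor, the plasmid serves as a control in reporter gene assays, giving an mKate2 fluorescence signal driven by ProC. The associated work concerns regulation by a beta-alanine-responsive Lrp-type transcription factor from the archaeon Acidianus hospitalis.
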