Features (pLannotate 1.2.2; 6 found; start..end, strand, type, name):
    748..1071    -  CDS            tnpA (fragment): TN5P_ECOLX - Also known as tnp. Experimental evidence at protein level: Swiss-Prot protein existence level 1. Mediates transposition of transposon Tn5 by a 'cut and paste' mechanism. First, the monomeric transposase binds the 19 bp inverted DNA repeats flanking the transposon. Then, dimerization of the DNA- bound transposase creates a synaptic DNA complex. After nicking of the first DNA strand, excision of the transposon proceeds through a series of intermediates. The transposase then mediates the insertion of the transposon at a new site by strand transfer. The activity of the wild- type tran
   1327..1371    +  CDS            mKate2 (fragment): mKate2 is a basic (constitutively fluorescent) red fluorescent protein published in 2009, derived from Entacmaea quadricolor. It is reported to be a rapidly-maturing monomer with moderate acid sensitivity.
   1400..2095    +  CDS            mKate2: mKate2 is a basic (constitutively fluorescent) red fluorescent protein published in 2009, derived from Entacmaea quadricolor. It is reported to be a rapidly-maturing monomer with moderate acid sensitivity.
   2419..3007    +  rep_origin     ori: high-copy-number ColE1/pMB1/pBR322/pUC origin of replication
   3143..3295    -  CDS            ble (fragment): BLE_KLEPN - Experimental evidence at protein level: Swiss-Prot protein existence level 1. Binding protein with a strong affinity to the bleomycin family of antibiotics. Binds to CL990; an antimitotic-antibiotic compound. From Klebsiella pneumoniae.
   3319..716     -  CDS            neo (across the origin): KKA2_KLEPN - Also known as kan, nptII. Experimental evidence at protein level: Swiss-Prot protein existence level 1. Resistance to kanamycin, neomycin, paromomycin, ribostamycin, butirosin and gentamicin B. From Klebsiella pneumoniae.
>Addgene plasmid #198430 | pPRC6-ProC | addgene full sequence | sequence record 388195 | Addgene NGS Result
CGGTCAGCCCATTCGCCGCCAAGCTCTTCAGCAATATCACGGGTAGCCAACGCTATGTCCTGATAGCGGT
CCGCCACACCCAGCCGGCCACAGTCGATGAATCCAGAAAAGCGGCCATTTTCCACCATGATATTCGGCAA
GCAGGCATCGCCATGGGTCACGACGAGATCCTCGCCGTCGGGCATGCGCGCCTTGAGCCTGGCGAACAGT
TCGGCTGGCGCGAGCCCCTGATGCTCTTCGTCCAGATCATCCTGATCGACAAGACCGGCTTCCATCCGAG
TACGTGCTCGCTCGATGCGATGTTTCGCTTGGTGGTCGAATGGGCAGGTAGCCGGATCAAGCGTATGCAG
CCGCCGCATTGCATCAGCCATGATGGATACTTTCTCGGCAGGAGCAAGGTGAGATGACAGGAGATCCTGC
CCCGGCACTTCGCCCAATAGCAGCCAGTCCCTTCCCGCTTCAGTGACAACGTCGAGCACAGCTGCGCAAG
GAACGCCCGTCGTGGCCAGCCACGATAGCCGCGCTGCCTCGTCCTGCAGTTCATTCAGGGCACCGGACAG
GTCGGTCTTGACAAAAAGAACCGGGCGCCCCTGCGCTGACAGCCGGAACACGGCGGCATCAGAGCAGCCG
ATTGTCTGTTGTGCCCAGTCATAGCCGAATAGCCTCTCCACCCAAGCGGCCGGAGAACCTGCGTGCAATC
CATCTTGTTCAATCATGCGAAACGATCCTCATCCTGTCTCTTGATCAGATCTTGATCCCCTGCGCCATCA
GATCCTTGGCGGCAAGAAAGCCATCCAGTTTACTTTGCAGGGCTTCCCAACCTTACCAGAGGGCGCCCCA
GCTGGCAATTCCGGTTCGCTTGCTGTCCATAAAACCGCCCAGTCTAGCTATCGCCATGTAAGCCCACTGC
AAGCTACCTGCTTTCTCTTTGCGCTTGCGTTTTCCCTTGTCCAGATAGCCCAGTAGCTGACATTCATCCG
GGGTCAGCACCGTTTCTGCGGACTGGCTTTCTACGTGTTCCGCTTCCTTTAGCAGCCCTTGCGCCCTGAG
TGCTTGCGGCAGCGTGGGGGATCTTGAAGGGATCCAAAAAAAAACCCCGCCGAAGCGGGGTTTTTTTTTG
ACGATGGTAGTCAGCTGCCTACTAAGCTGTCTAGACACAGCTAACACCACGTCGTCCCTATCTGCTGCCC
TAGGTCTATGAGTGGTTGCTGGATAACTTTACGGGCATGCATAAGGCTCGTATGATATATTCAGGGAGAC
CACAACGGTTTCCCTCTACAAATAATTTTGTTTAACTTTTACTAGAGTCACACAGGAAAGTACTAGATGG
TTAGCGAGCTGATCAAAGAAAACATGCACATGAAACTGTATGATATCATCGCCTAAGGAGGTTAAGCATA
TGGTTAGCGAGCTGATCAAAGAAAACATGCACATGAAACTGTATATGGAAGGCACCGTGAATAACCACCA
CTTTAAATGTACCAGCGAAGGTGAAGGTAAACCGTATGAAGGCACCCAGACCATGCGTATTAAAGCAGTT
GAAGGTGGTCCGCTGCCGTTTGCATTTGATATTCTGGCAACCAGCTTTATGTATGGCAGCAAAACCTTTA
TTAACCATACCCAGGGTATCCCGGATTTTTTCAAACAGAGCTTTCCGGAAGGTTTTACCTGGGAACGTGT
TACCACCTATGAAGATGGTGGTGTTCTGACCGCAACCCAGGATACCAGTCTGCAGGATGGTTGTCTGATT
TATAATGTGAAAATTCGCGGTGTGAACTTTCCGAGCAATGGTCCGGTTATGCAGAAAAAAACCCTGGGTT
GGGAAGCAAGCACCGAAACCCTGTATCCGGCAGATGGTGGTCTGGAAGGTCGTGCAGATATGGCACTGAA
ACTGGTTGGTGGTGGTCATCTGATTTGCAATCTGAAAACCACCTATCGTAGCAAAAAACCGGCAAAAAAT
CTGAAAATGCCTGGCGTGTATTATGTTGATCGTCGTCTGGAACGTATTAAAGAGGCAGATAAAGAAACCT
ATGTGGAACAGCATGAAGTTGCAGTTGCACGTTATTGTGATCTGCCGAGCAAACTGGGTCACCGCTGATA
ACCATGGGCTAGCGGTTTGAAGGGTATTGGTCGGTCAGTTTCACCTGATTTACGTAAAAACCCGCTTCGG
CGGGTTTTTGCTTTTGGAGGGGCAGAAAGATGAATGACTGTCCTTTTATTGGAGAGGTGGACAAGTGGCA
TCAGAGTTCACTCTTAATTCTGAACATACCCGTCTTTTTCGCCTCTTTTACGTGATTAACTCCAGCGCTG
GGCGGCCGCTTACTAGAACGGTACCGATAATCTCATGACCAAAATCCCTTAACGTGAGTTTTCGTTCCAC
TGAGCGTCAGACCCCGTAGAAAAGATCAAAGGATCTTCTTGAGATCCTTTTTTTCTGCGCGTAATCTGCT
GCTTGCAAACAAAAAAACCACCGCTACCAGCGGTGGTTTGTTTGCCGGATCAAGAGCTACCAACTCTTTT
TCCGAAGGTAACTGGCTTCAGCAGAGCGCAGATACCAAATACTGTCCTTCTAGTGTAGCCGTAGTTAGGC
CACCACTTCAAGAACTCTGTAGCACCGCCTACATACCTCGCTCTGCTAATCCTGTTACCAGTGGCTGCTG
CCAGTGGCGATAAGTCGTGTCTTACCGGGTTGGACTCAAGACGATAGTTACCGGATAAGGCGCAGCGGTC
GGGCTGAACGGGGGGTTCGTGCACACAGCCCAGCTTGGAGCGAACGACCTACACCGAACTGAGATACCTA
CAGCGTGAGCTATGAGAAAGCGCCACGCTTCCCGAAGGGAGAAAGGCGGACAGGTATCCGGTAAGCGGCA
GGGTCGGAACAGGAGAGCGCACGAGGGAGCTTCCAGGGGGAAACGCCTGGTATCTTTATAGTCCTGTCGG
GTTTCGCCACCTCTGACTTGAGCGTCGATTTTTGTGATGCTCGTCAGGGGGGCGGAGCCTATGGAAAAAC
GCCAGCAACGCGGCCTTTTTACGGTTCCTGGCCTTTTGCTGGCCTTTTGCTCACATGTTCTTTCCTGCGT
TATCCCCTGATTCTGTGGATAACCGTATTACCGCCTTTGAGTGAGAGAGCGCTTTTGAAGCTGGGGTGGG
CGAAGAACTCCAGCATGAGATCCCCGCGCTGGAGGATCATCCAGCCGGCGTCCCGGAAAACGATTCCGAA
GCCCAACCTTTCATAGAAGGCGGCGGTGGAATCGAAATCTCGTGATGGCAGGTTGGGCGTCGCTTGGTCG
GTCATTTCGAACCCCAGAGTCCCGCTCAGAAGAACTCGTCAAGAAGGCGATAGAAGGCGATGCGCTGCGA
ATCGGGAGCGGCGATACCGTAAAGCACGAGGAAG
